Addgene plasmid #236601: AiP12701: pAAV-hChATp-SYFP2-WPRE3-BGHpA (Alias: CN2701)
Purpose: hChATp is a promoter fragment with activity in striatal cholinergic neurons
Depositing lab: Jonathan Ting. Depositing organization: Allen Institute. Publication: Enhancer AAV toolbox for accessing and perturbing striatal cell types and circuits. Hunker AC, Wirthlin ME, Gill G, Johansen NJ, Hooper M, Omstead V, Vargas S, Lerma MN, Taskin N, Weed N, Laird WD, Bishaw YM, Bendrick JL, Gore BB, Ben-Simon Y, Opitz-Araya X, Martinez RA, Way SW, Thyagarajan B, Otto S, Sanchez REA, Alexander JR, Amaya A, Amster A, Arbuckle J, Ayala A, Baker PM, Barcelli T, Barta S, Bertagnolli D, Bielstein C, Bishwakarma P, Bowlus J, Boyer G, Brouner K, Casian B, Casper T, Chakka AB, Chakrabarty R, Chong P, Clark M, Colbert K, Daniel S, Dawe T, Departee M, DiValentin P, Donadio NP, Dotson NI, Dwivedi D, Egdorf T, Fliss T, Gary A, Goldy J, Grasso C, Groce EL, Gudsnuk K, Han W, Haradon Z, Hastings S, Helback O, Ho WV, Huang C, Johnson T, Jones DL, Juneau Z, Kenney J, Leibly M, Li S, Liang E, Loeffler H, Lusk NA, Madigan Z, Malloy J, Malone J, McCue R, Melchor J, Mich JK, Moosman S, Morin E, Naidoo R, Newman D, Ngo K, Nguyen K, Oster AL, Ouellette B, Oyama AA, Pena N, Pham T, Phillips E, Pom C, Potekhina L, Ransford S, Ray PL, Reding M, Rette DF, Reynoldson C, Rimorin C, Sigler AR, Rocha DB, Ronellenfitch K, Ruiz A, Sawyer L, Sevigny JP, Shapovalova NV, Shepard N, Shulga L, Soliman S, Staats B, Taormina MJ, Tieu M, Wang Y, Wilkes J, Wood T, Zhou T, Williford A, Dee N, Mollenkopf T, Ng L, Esposito L, Kalmbach BE, Yao S, Ariza J, Collman F, Mufti S, Smith K, Waters J, Ersing I, Patrick M, Zeng H, Lein ES, Kojima Y, Horwitz G, Owen SF, Levi BP, Daigle TL, Tasic B, Bakken TE, Ting JT. Neuron. 2025 May 21;113(10):1507-1524.e17. doi: 10.1016/j.neuron.2025.04.035. PubMed 40403704.
Backbone
  Vector backbone: pAAV
  Vector type: AAV
Growth in bacteria
  Bacterial resistance: Ampicillin, 100 μg/mL
  Growth temperature: 30°C
  Growth strain: NEB Stable
  Copy number: Unknown
Gene/Insert
  Gene/Insert name: SYFP2
Terms and licenses: Academic/Nonprofit Terms; Industry Terms: Not Available to Industry
How to cite: AiP12701: pAAV-hChATp-SYFP2-WPRE3-BGHpA (Alias: CN2701) was a gift from Jonathan Ting (Addgene plasmid # 236601 ; http://n2t.net/addgene:236601 ; RRID:Addgene_236601)
