[The description below was written by a language model from this plasmid's Addgene catalogue record and pLannotate feature annotations shown in this document.]
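Description:
AiP12701: pAAV-hChATp-SYFP2-WPRE3-BGHpA (alias CN2701) is an AAV transfer plasmid of about 5.1 kb built on a pAAV backbone, in which a fluorescent reporter cassette sits between AAV2 inverted terminal repeats so that it can be packaged into recombinant AAV particles. In bacteria it is maintained by a high-copy ColE1/pUC-type origin and selected with ampicillin through the β-lactamase gene and its own promoter. An f1 phage origin is also present, along with small remnants of pBR322 bom and rop sequences. The annotation finds one full-length ITR downstream of the cassette, but only two short ITR fragments on the upstream side. This may reflect the difficulty of sequencing and annotating these repeats, or it may be a real truncation. The record does not say which.

The payload is SYFP2, a rapidly maturing monomeric yellow fluorescent protein derived from Aequorea victoria. Its expression is driven by hChATp, which the record describes as a promoter fragment active in striatal cholinergic neurons. The promoter is not annotated in the feature table, but it presumably occupies the unannotated region between the upstream ITR fragments and the SYFP2 coding sequence. Downstream, two adjacent WPRE fragments correspond to the shortened WPRE3 element, which enhances transcript stability and expression while saving packaging space. The bovine growth hormone polyadenylation signal then terminates the transcript.

The construct belongs to an enhancer AAV toolbox for accessing striatal cell types. It serves as a reporter vector for labelling and visualising striatal cholinergic neurons and for assessing the specificity of the hChATp fragment after viral delivery.
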