Features (pLannotate 1.2.2; 14 found; start..end, strand, type, name):
    431..1147    +  CDS            SYFP2: SYFP2 is a basic (constitutively fluorescent) yellow fluorescent protein published in 2006, derived from Aequorea victoria. It is reported to be a very rapidly-maturing monomer with moderate acid sensitivity.
   1187..1344    +  misc_feature   WPRE (fragment): woodchuck hepatitis virus posttranscriptional regulatory element
   1350..1430    +  misc_feature   WPRE (fragment): woodchuck hepatitis virus posttranscriptional regulatory element
   1447..1558    +  polyA_signal   bGH poly(A) signal: bovine growth hormone polyadenylation signal
   1676..1816    +  repeat_region  AAV2 ITR: inverted terminal repeat of adeno-associated virus serotype 2 inverted
   1821..1872    -  misc_feature   bom (fragment): basis of mobility region from pBR322
   1891..2346    +  rep_origin     f1 ori (sequence partly withheld): f1 bacteriophage origin of replication; arrow indicates direction of (+) strand synthesis
   2347..2396    -  misc_feature   bom (fragment): basis of mobility region from pBR322
   2498..2533    -  CDS            rop (fragment): Rop protein, which maintains plasmids at low copy number; rop
   2628..2732    +  promoter       AmpR promoter: bla
   2733..3593    +  CDS            AmpR: β-lactamase; bla; confers resistance to ampicillin, carbenicillin, and related antibiotics
   3764..4352    +  rep_origin     ori: high-copy-number ColE1/pMB1/pBR322/pUC origin of replication
   4425..4452    +  repeat_region  AAV2 ITR (fragment): inverted terminal repeat of adeno-associated virus serotype 2 inverted
   4481..4508    +  repeat_region  AAV2 ITR (fragment): inverted terminal repeat of adeno-associated virus serotype 2 inverted
>Addgene plasmid #236601 | AiP12701: pAAV-hChATp-SYFP2-WPRE3-BGHpA (Alias: CN2701) | addgene full sequence | sequence record 472834 | Addgene NGS Result
CACTGGGAGGCGTGGGAACAAGCCTGTGGAGAGTGTCCCTGCACTGTGCCAGCAAGGGCTTTACATTCTC
TGCCCAGCACTGCAAGGCAGCCCCAGGCTCCTCCATCCTTGGGCCTGGTTCATCCATCTTTCTGGACTCT
CTGTTCCTGGCAACAACCCTGCCAGTCCCGATACATGGGCGGTGCTTGCCTCTGGGTAGGGGTGGTGTTG
GGTGGGGAGAGGGGTGAGGAAATTAGCTAAACCTCAGCTTTAGACTTGAGAGAATAGAGGGTGGGCTGGT
GGAAAACATGAGTATGTGCCTGTGGAGGCTTAGGTTCAGGGGGATCTCAGAGGGTAGCAATTGTGACCCA
CAGCCTAATAATAACAGTCTTTGCCCTCTTGGCCTGGCTCGGATCCAGATCTTTCGAAGCTAGCGCTACC
GGTCGCCACCATGGTGAGCAAGGGCGAGGAGCTGTTCACCGGGGTGGTGCCCATCCTGGTCGAGCTGGAC
GGCGACGTAAACGGCCACAAGTTCAGCGTGTCCGGCGAGGGCGAGGGCGATGCCACCTACGGCAAGCTGA
CCCTGAAGCTGATCTGCACCACCGGCAAGCTGCCCGTGCCCTGGCCCACCCTCGTGACCACCCTGGGCTA
CGGCGTGCAGTGCTTCGCCCGCTACCCCGACCACATGAAGCAGCACGACTTCTTCAAGTCCGCCATGCCC
GAAGGCTACGTCCAGGAGCGCACCATCTTCTTCAAGGACGACGGCAACTACAAGACCCGCGCCGAGGTGA
AGTTCGAGGGCGACACCCTGGTGAACCGCATCGAGCTGAAGGGCATCGACTTCAAGGAGGACGGCAACAT
CCTGGGGCACAAGCTGGAGTACAACTACAACAGCCACAACGTCTATATCACCGCCGACAAGCAGAAGAAC
GGCATCAAGGCCAACTTCAAGATCCGCCACAACATCGAGGACGGCGGCGTGCAGCTCGCCGACCACTACC
AGCAGAACACCCCCATCGGCGACGGCCCCGTGCTGCTGCCCGACAACCACTACCTGAGCTACCAGTCCAA
GCTGAGCAAAGACCCCAACGAGAAGCGCGATCACATGGTCCTGCTGGAGTTCGTGACCGCCGCCGGGATC
ACTCTCGGCATGGACGAGCTGTACAAGTAAGTCGACGGCGCGCCGCGGCCGCGAATTCGATATCATAATC
AACCTCTGGATTACAAAATTTGTGAAAGATTGACTGGTATTCTTAACTATGTTGCTCCTTTTACGCTATG
TGGATACGCTGCTTTAATGCCTTTGTATCATGCTATTGCTTCCCGTATGGCTTTCATTTTCTCCTCCTTG
TATAAATCCTGGTTAGTTCTTGCCACGGCGGAACTCATCGCCGCCTGCCTTGCCCGCTGCTGGACAGGGG
CTCGGCTGTTGGGCACTGACAATTCCGTGGCTCGAGAGATCTTCGACTGTGCCTTCTAGTTGCCAGCCAT
CTGTTGTTTGCCCCTCCCCCGTGCCTTCCTTGACCCTGGAAGGTGCCACTCCCACTGTCCTTTCCTAATA
AAATGAGGAAATTGCATCGCATTGTCTGAGTAGGTGTCATTCTATTCTGGGGGGTGGGGTGGGGCAGGAC
AGCAAGGGGGAGGATTGGGAAGACAATAGCAGGCATGAGATCTCACGTGCGGACCGAGCGGCCGCAGGAA
CCCCTAGTGATGGAGTTGGCCACTCCCTCTCTGCGCGCTCGCTCGCTCACTGAGGCCGGGCGACCAAAGG
TCGCCCGACGCCCGGGCTTTGCCCGGGCGGCCTCAGTGAGCGAGCGAGCGCGCAGCTGCCTGCAGGGGCG
CCTGATGCGGTATTTTCTCCTTACGCATCTGTGCGGTATTTCACACCGCATA
[95 nt withheld, positions 1873-1967]
T
[46 nt withheld, positions 1969-2014]
C
[141 nt withheld, positions 2016-2156]
CCTTTGACGTTGGAGTCCACGTTCTTT
[37 nt withheld, positions 2184-2220]
ACTCTATCTCGGGCTATTCTTTTGATTTATAAGGGATTTTGCCGATTTCGGTCTATTGGTTAAAAAATGA
GCTGATTTAACAAAAATTTAACGCGAATTTTAACAAAATATTAACGTTTACAATTTTATGGTGCACTCTC
AGTACAATCTGCTCTGATGCCGCATAGTTAAGCCAGCCCCGACACCCGCCAACACCCGCTGACGCGCCCT
GACGGGCTTGTCTGCTCCCGGCATCCGCTTACAGACAAGCTGTGACCGTCTCCGGGAGCTGCATGTGTCA
GAGGTTTTCACCGTCATCACCGAAACGCGCGAGACGAAAGGGCCTCGTGATACGCCTATTTTTATAGGTT
AATGTCATGATAATAATGGTTTCTTAGACGTCAGGTGGCACTTTTCGGGGAAATGTGCGCGGAACCCCTA
TTTGTTTATTTTTCTAAATACATTCAAATATGTATCCGCTCATGAGACAATAACCCTGATAAATGCTTCA
ATAATATTGAAAAAGGAAGAGTATGAGTATTCAACATTTCCGTGTCGCCCTTATTCCCTTTTTTGCGGCA
TTTTGCCTTCCTGTTTTTGCTCACCCAGAAACGCTGGTGAAAGTAAAAGATGCTGAAGATCAGTTGGGTG
CACGAGTGGGTTACATCGAACTGGATCTCAACAGCGGTAAGATCCTTGAGAGTTTTCGCCCCGAAGAACG
TTTTCCAATGATGAGCACTTTTAAAGTTCTGCTATGTGGCGCGGTATTATCCCGTATTGACGCCGGGCAA
GAGCAACTCGGTCGCCGCATACACTATTCTCAGAATGACTTGGTTGAGTACTCACCAGTCACAGAAAAGC
ATCTTACGGATGGCATGACAGTAAGAGAATTATGCAGTGCTGCCATAACCATGAGTGATAACACTGCGGC
CAACTTACTTCTGACAACGATCGGAGGACCGAAGGAGCTAACCGCTTTTTTGCACAACATGGGGGATCAT
GTAACTCGCCTTGATCGTTGGGAACCGGAGCTGAATGAAGCCATACCAAACGACGAGCGTGACACCACGA
TGCCTGTAGCAATGGCAACAACGTTGCGCAAACTATTAACTGGCGAACTACTTACTCTAGCTTCCCGGCA
ACAATTAATAGACTGGATGGAGGCGGATAAAGTTGCAGGACCACTTCTGCGCTCGGCCCTTCCGGCTGGC
TGGTTTATTGCTGATAAATCTGGAGCCGGTGAGCGTGGGTCTCGCGGTATCATTGCAGCACTGGGGCCAG
ATGGTAAGCCCTCCCGTATCGTAGTTATCTACACGACGGGGAGTCAGGCAACTATGGATGAACGAAATAG
ACAGATCGCTGAGATAGGTGCCTCACTGATTAAGCATTGGTAACTGTCAGACCAAGTTTACTCATATATA
CTTTAGATTGATTTAAAACTTCATTTTTAATTTAAAAGGATCTAGGTGAAGATCCTTTTTGATAATCTCA
TGACCAAAATCCCTTAACGTGAGTTTTCGTTCCACTGAGCGTCAGACCCCGTAGAAAAGATCAAAGGATC
TTCTTGAGATCCTTTTTTTCTGCGCGTAATCTGCTGCTTGCAAACAAAAAAACCACCGCTACCAGCGGTG
GTTTGTTTGCCGGATCAAGAGCTACCAACTCTTTTTCCGAAGGTAACTGGCTTCAGCAGAGCGCAGATAC
CAAATACTGTTCTTCTAGTGTAGCCGTAGTTAGGCCACCACTTCAAGAACTCTGTAGCACCGCCTACATA
CCTCGCTCTGCTAATCCTGTTACCAGTGGCTGCTGCCAGTGGCGATAAGTCGTGTCTTACCGGGTTGGAC
TCAAGACGATAGTTACCGGATAAGGCGCAGCGGTCGGGCTGAACGGGGGGTTCGTGCACACAGCCCAGCT
TGGAGCGAACGACCTACACCGAACTGAGATACCTACAGCGTGAGCTATGAGAAAGCGCCACGCTTCCCGA
AGGGAGAAAGGCGGACAGGTATCCGGTAAGCGGCAGGGTCGGAACAGGAGAGCGCACGAGGGAGCTTCCA
GGGGGAAACGCCTGGTATCTTTATAGTCCTGTCGGGTTTCGCCACCTCTGACTTGAGCGTCGATTTTTGT
GATGCTCGTCAGGGGGGCGGAGCCTATGGAAAAACGCCAGCAACGCGGCCTTTTTACGGTTCCTGGCCTT
TTGCTGGCCTTTTGCTCACATGTCCTGCAGGCAGCTGCGCGCTCGCTCGCTCACTGAGGCCGCCCGGGCG
TCGGGCGACCTTTGGTCGCCCGGCCTCAGTGAGCGAGCGAGCGCGCAGAGAGGGAGTGGCCAACTCCATC
ACTAGGGGTTCCTGCGGCCGCACGCGTCCCGGGAGCAGGGGGTGGGGAAGGAGGAGCAGTGGCTGGTGGC
AAGTCTGAGCCAGGACATAGCCGATGACAGCCTGTGAATGACCGGCCAGACTGGGGTTGGACCTTCGGGG
CAGAGCAGGCAGCCCTTGGAAAGCCAGGCTGGTAGGAGCATGGGTGGGAGGCACAAAACACAGACAAACA
GACATATATACACATATATCCTCTAGGCATCTCCGAGGAGTGATGGAGGAGAGAGTTGGTAGGTGGGACC
ACAGGAAACCATCCCACCCAGCTCTGCCTTCTTCAAGCTCAGGGTCCCTGAAGCCTGACTAGTGTCTCCC
GAATGGGGGAGGGGGGGGCTCTGGGCAGAGCAAAAGGAGGCATTGGCTGCATGTCTTAGGGCCTTTACCA
ACTGACCTTGTCCTTGCTGTCCTCTCAAAAGACTGCCATGCTCCGGTGAATCCTCACCAGGACGCCACCT
CTTTCACTTTGCAGTTGGGGGCAGCCCCTACGAACCCACAG
